Addgene plasmid #166705: pCA528-PPxY1-GS-WW3e
Purpose: expresses an N-terminal fusion of AMOT PPxY1 to NEDD4L WW3 in bacterial cells
Depositing lab: Wesley Sundquist. Depositing organization: University of Utah. Publication: Interactions between AMOT PPxY Motifs and NEDD4L WW Domains Function in HIV-1 Release. Rheinemann L, Thompson T, Mercenne G, Paine EL, Peterson FC, Volkman BF, Alam SL, Alian A, Sundquist WI. J Biol Chem. 2021 Jul 17:100975. doi: 10.1016/j.jbc.2021.100975. PubMed 34284061.
Backbone
  Vector backbone: pCA528
  Backbone size w/o insert (bp): 5597
  Total vector size (bp): 5799
  Vector type: Bacterial Expression
Growth in bacteria
  Bacterial resistance: Kanamycin, 50 μg/mL
  Growth temperature: 37°C
  Growth strain: DH5alpha
  Copy number: Low Copy
Gene/Insert
  Gene/Insert name: AMOT PPxY1 fused to NEDD4L WW3
  Species: H. sapiens (human), Synthetic
  Insert size (bp): 207
  Promoter: T7 promoter
  Tag / fusion protein: His-SUMO (N terminal on backbone)
  Cloning method: Ligation Independent Cloning
  Sequencing primers: 5′ TAATACGACTCACTATAG; 3′ GCTAGTTATTGCTCAGCGG
Terms and licenses: Academic/Nonprofit Terms; Industry Terms: Not Available to Industry
How to cite: pCA528-PPxY1-GS-WW3e was a gift from Wesley Sundquist (Addgene plasmid # 166705 ; http://n2t.net/addgene:166705 ; RRID:Addgene_166705)
