[The description below was written by a language model from this plasmid's Addgene catalogue record and pLannotate feature annotations shown in this document.]
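Description:
pCA528-PPxY1-GS-WW3e is a bacterial expression plasmid of about 5.8 kb, built on the pCA528 backbone, a T7/lac-controlled vector that supplies an N-terminal His-SUMO tag. It is selected with kanamycin through an aph(3')-Ia resistance gene. It replicates from a ColE1/pBR322-type origin, and the accompanying rop gene and bom region fit its catalogue listing as low copy. An f1 phage origin is also present. The short tetracycline-resistance fragments and the AmpR promoter fragment in the annotation appear to be non-functional backbone remnants.

The expression cassette consists of a T7 promoter followed by a lac operator, the T7 gene 10 ribosome binding site, the SUMO (yeast SMT3) coding region, the insert, and a T7 terminator. A plasmid-borne lacI gene supplies repressor, so transcription is held off until IPTG is added in a host that expresses T7 RNA polymerase. The 207 bp insert, introduced by ligation-independent cloning, encodes the first PPxY motif of human AMOT fused N-terminally to the third WW domain of human NEDD4L. The "GS" in the name suggests a glycine-serine linker between them, although the record does not describe it. The automated annotation labels this region as a Xenopus yap1 fragment, most likely because of WW-domain homology rather than any actual YAP sequence. The downstream His and SET1 fragment calls are probably residual vector sequence, and the record does not indicate whether they are translated.

The His-SUMO tag allows affinity purification and can be removed with SUMO protease. Tethering the peptide ligand to its binding domain in one polypeptide suits the production of recombinant protein for biochemical or structural analysis of the AMOT–NEDD4L interaction, which the associated work links to HIV-1 release.
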