Features (pLannotate 1.2.2; 20 found; start..end, strand, type, name):
    960..1037    -  promoter       lacI promoter: lacI
   1045..1324    -  CDS            TcR (fragment): tetracycline efflux protein; tet; confers resistance to tetracycline
   1346..1364    +  promoter       T7 promoter: promoter for bacteriophage T7 RNA polymerase
   1365..1389    +  protein_bind   lac operator: The lac repressor binds to the lac operator to inhibit transcription in E. coli. This inhibition can be relieved by adding lactose or isopropyl-β-D-thiogalactopyranoside (IPTG). lac repressor encoded by lacI
   1404..1426    +  RBS            RBS: efficient ribosome binding site from bacteriophage T7 gene 10 (Olins and Rangwala, 1989)
   1461..1750    +  CDS            SUMO (fragment): cleavable ubiquitin-like protein tag; S. cerevisiae SMT3 (truncated)
   1833..2021    +  CDS            yap1-a (fragment): YAP1A_XENLA - Also known as yap From Xenopus laevis (African clawed frog).
   2005..2022    +  CDS            9xHis (fragment): 9xHis affinity tag
   2032..2081    +  CDS            SET1 (fragment): solubility-enhancement tag derived from T7 phage gene 10B
   2089..2136    +  terminator     T7 terminator: transcription terminator for bacteriophage T7 RNA polymerase
   2173..2601    +  rep_origin     f1 ori (sequence partly withheld): f1 bacteriophage origin of replication; arrow indicates direction of (+) strand synthesis
   2654..2711    +  promoter       AmpR promoter (fragment): bla
   2720..3535    -  CDS            KanR: aminoglycoside phosphotransferase; aph(3')-Ia; confers resistance to kanamycin in bacteria or G418 (Geneticin®) in eukaryotes
   3657..4245    +  rep_origin     ori: high-copy-number ColE1/pMB1/pBR322/pUC origin of replication
   4431..4570    -  misc_feature   bom: basis of mobility region from pBR322
   4672..4863    -  CDS            rop: Rop protein, which maintains plasmids at low copy number; rop
   4880..5260    +  CDS            YPB1_ECOLX: Protein predicted: Swiss-Prot protein existence level 4. From Escherichia coli.
   5332..5623    -  CDS            TcR (fragment): tetracycline efflux protein; tet; confers resistance to tetracycline
   5638..5659    -  protein_bind   CAP binding site: CAP binding activates transcription in the presence of cAMP. E. coli catabolite activator protein
   5672..959     -  CDS            lacI (across the origin): lac repressor; lacI; The lac repressor binds to the lac operator to inhibit transcription in E. coli. This inhibition can be relieved by adding lactose or isopropyl-β-D-thiogalactopyranoside (IPTG).
>Addgene plasmid #166705 | pCA528-PPxY1-GS-WW3e | addgene full sequence | sequence record 333883 | Addgene NGS Result
GGCAACAGCTGATTGCCCTTCACCGCCTGGCCCTGAGAGAGTTGCAGCAAGCGGTCCACGCTGGTTTGCC
CCAGCAGGCGAAAATCCTGTTTGATGGTGGTTAACGGCGGGATATAACATGAGCTGTCTTCGGTATCGTC
GTATCCCACTACCGAGATATCCGCACCAACGCGCAGCCCGGACTCGGTAATGGCGCGCATTGCGCCCAGC
GCCATCTGATCGTTGGCAACCAGCATCGCAGTGGGAACGATGCCCTCATTCAGCATTTGCATGGTTTGTT
GAAAACCGGACATGGCACTCCAGTCGCCTTCCCGTTCCGCTATCGGCTGAATTTGATTGCGAGTGAGATA
TTTATGCCAGCCAGCCAGACGCAGACGCGCCGAGACAGAACTTAATGGGCCCGCTAACAGCGCGATTTGC
TGGTGACCCAATGCGACCAGATGCTCCACGCCCAGTCGCGTACCGTCTTCATGGGAGAAAATAATACTGT
TGATGGGTGTCTGGTCAGAGACATCAAGAAATAACGCCGGAACATTAGTGCAGGCAGCTTCCACAGCAAT
GGCATCCTGGTCATCCAGCGGATAGTTAATGATCAGCCCACTGACGCGTTGCGCGAGAAGATTGTGCACC
GCCGCTTTACAGGCTTCGACGCCGCTTCGTTCTACCATCGACACCACCACGCTGGCACCCAGTTGATCGG
CGCGAGATTTAATCGCCGCGACAATTTGCGACGGCGCGTGCAGGGCCAGACTGGAGGTGGCAACGCCAAT
CAGCAACGACTGTTTGCCCGCCAGTTGTTGTGCCACGCGGTTGGGAATGTAATTCAGCTCCGCCATCGCC
GCTTCCACTTTTTCCCGCGTTTTCGCAGAAACGTGGCTGGCCTGGTTCACCACGCGGGAAACTGTCTGAT
AAGAGACACCGGCATACTCTGCGACATCGTATAACGTTACTGGTTTCACATTCACCACCCTGAATTGACT
CTCTTCCGGGCGCTATCATGCCATACCGCGAAAGGTTTTGCGCCATTCGATGGTGTCCGGGATCTCGACG
CTCTCCCTTATGCGACTCCTGCATTAGGAAGCAGCCCAGTAGTAGGTTGAGGCCGTTGAGCACCGCCGCC
GCAAGGAATGGTGCATGCAAGGAGATGGCGCCCAACAGTCCCCCGGCCACGGGGCCTGCCACCATACCCA
CGCCGAAACAAGCGCTCATGAGCCCGAAGTGGCGAGCCCGATCTTCCCCATCGGTGATGTCGGCGATATA
GGCGCCAGCAACCGCACCTGTGGCGCCGGTGATGCCGGCCACGATGCGTCCGGCGTAGAGGATCGAGATC
TCGATCCCGCGAAATTAATACGACTCACTATAGGGGAATTGTGAGCGGATAACAATTCCCCTCTAGAAAT
AATTTTGTTTAACTTTAAGAAGGAGATATACATATGGGTCATCACCATCATCACCATGGTTCGGACTCAG
AAGTCAATCAAGAAGCTAAGCCAGAGGTCAAGCCAGAAGTCAAGCCTGAGACTCACATCAATTTAAAGGT
GTCCGATGGATCTTCAGAGATCTTCTTCAAGATCAAAAAGACCACTCCTTTAAGAAGGCTGATGGAAGCG
TTCGCTAAAAGACAGGGTAAGGAAATGGACTCCTTAAGATTCTTGTACGACGGTATTAGAATTCAAGCTG
ATCAGACCCCTGAAGATTTGGACATGGAGGATAACGATATTATTGAGGCTCACAGAGAACAGATTGGTGG
GATGCAGAACAACGAAGAACTGCCGACCTATGAAGAAGCGAAAGTGGGTGGCGGTGGCGGTAGCAAAGTC
ACACAGAGCTTCTTGCCACCCGGCTGGGAAATGAGGATAGCGCCAAACGGCCGGCCCTTCTTCATTGATC
ATAACACAAAGACTACAACCTGGGAAGATCCACGTTTGAAATTTCCAGTACATATGCGGTCAAAGTAAGG
ATCCGAATTCGAGCTCCGTCGACAAGCTTGCGGCCGCACTCGAGCACCACCACCACCACCACTGAGATCC
GGCTGCTAACAAAGCCCGAAAGGAAGCTGAGTTGGCTGCTGCCACCGCTGAGCAATAACTAGCATAACCC
CTTGGGGCCTCTAAACGGGTCTTGAGGGGTTTTTTGCTGAAAGGAGGAACTATATCCGGATTGGCGAATG
GG
[124 nt withheld, positions 2173-2296]
C
[91 nt withheld, positions 2298-2388]
A
[49 nt withheld, positions 2390-2438]
CCTTTGACGTTGGAGTCCACGTTCTTT
[37 nt withheld, positions 2466-2502]
ACCCTATCTCGGTCTATTCTTTTGATTTATAAGGGATTTTGCCGATTTCGGCCTATTGGTTAAAAAATGA
GCTGATTTAACAAAAATTTAACGCGAATTTTAACAAAATATTAACGCTTACAATTTAGGTGGCACTTTTC
GGGGAAATGTGCGCGGAACCCCTATTTGTTTATTTTTCTAAATACATTCAAATATGTATCCGCTCATGAA
TTAATTCTTAGAAAAACTCATCGAGCATCAAATGAAACTGCAATTTATTCATATCAGGATTATCAATACC
ATATTTTTGAAAAAGCCGTTTCTGTAATGAAGGAGAAAACTCACCGAGGCAGTTCCATAGGATGGCAAGA
TCCTGGTATCGGTCTGCGATTCCGACTCGTCCAACATCAATACAACCTATTAATTTCCCCTCGTCAAAAA
TAAGGTTATCAAGTGAGAAATCACCATGAGTGACGACTGAATCCGGTGAGAATGGCAAAAGTTTATGCAT
TTCTTTCCAGACTTGTTCAACAGGCCAGCCATTACGCTCGTCATCAAAATCACTCGCATCAACCAAACCG
TTATTCATTCGTGATTGCGCCTGAGCGAGACGAAATACGCGATCGCTGTTAAAAGGACAATTACAAACAG
GAATCGAATGCAACCGGCGCAGGAACACTGCCAGCGCATCAACAATATTTTCACCTGAATCAGGATATTC
TTCTAATACCTGGAATGCTGTTTTCCCGGGGATCGCAGTGGTGAGTAACCATGCATCATCAGGAGTACGG
ATAAAATGCTTGATGGTCGGAAGAGGCATAAATTCCGTCAGCCAGTTTAGTCTGACCATCTCATCTGTAA
CATCATTGGCAACGCTACCTTTGCCATGTTTCAGAAACAACTCTGGCGCATCGGGCTTCCCATACAATCG
ATAGATTGTCGCACCTGATTGCCCGACATTATCGCGAGCCCATTTATACCCATATAAATCAGCATCCATG
TTGGAATTTAATCGCGGCCTAGAGCAAGACGTTTCCCGTTGAATATGGCTCATAACACCCCTTGTATTAC
TGTTTATGTAAGCAGACAGTTTTATTGTTCATGACCAAAATCCCTTAACGTGAGTTTTCGTTCCACTGAG
CGTCAGACCCCGTAGAAAAGATCAAAGGATCTTCTTGAGATCCTTTTTTTCTGCGCGTAATCTGCTGCTT
GCAAACAAAAAAACCACCGCTACCAGCGGTGGTTTGTTTGCCGGATCAAGAGCTACCAACTCTTTTTCCG
AAGGTAACTGGCTTCAGCAGAGCGCAGATACCAAATACTGTCCTTCTAGTGTAGCCGTAGTTAGGCCACC
ACTTCAAGAACTCTGTAGCACCGCCTACATACCTCGCTCTGCTAATCCTGTTACCAGTGGCTGCTGCCAG
TGGCGATAAGTCGTGTCTTACCGGGTTGGACTCAAGACGATAGTTACCGGATAAGGCGCAGCGGTCGGGC
TGAACGGGGGGTTCGTGCACACAGCCCAGCTTGGAGCGAACGACCTACACCGAACTGAGATACCTACAGC
GTGAGCTATGAGAAAGCGCCACGCTTCCCGAAGGGAGAAAGGCGGACAGGTATCCGGTAAGCGGCAGGGT
CGGAACAGGAGAGCGCACGAGGGAGCTTCCAGGGGGAAACGCCTGGTATCTTTATAGTCCTGTCGGGTTT
CGCCACCTCTGACTTGAGCGTCGATTTTTGTGATGCTCGTCAGGGGGGCGGAGCCTATGGAAAAACGCCA
GCAACGCGGCCTTTTTACGGTTCCTGGCCTTTTGCTGGCCTTTTGCTCACATGTTCTTTCCTGCGTTATC
CCCTGATTCTGTGGATAACCGTATTACCGCCTTTGAGTGAGCTGATACCGCTCGCCGCAGCCGAACGACC
GAGCGCAGCGAGTCAGTGAGCGAGGAAGCGGAAGAGCGCCTGATGCGGTATTTTCTCCTTACGCATCTGT
GCGGTATTTCACACCGCAATGGTGCACTCTCAGTACAATCTGCTCTGATGCCGCATAGTTAAGCCAGTAT
ACACTCCGCTATCGCTACGTGACTGGGTCATGGCTGCGCCCCGACACCCGCCAACACCCGCTGACGCGCC
CTGACGGGCTTGTCTGCTCCCGGCATCCGCTTACAGACAAGCTGTGACCGTCTCCGGGAGCTGCATGTGT
CAGAGGTTTTCACCGTCATCACCGAAACGCGCGAGGCAGCTGCGGTAAAGCTCATCAGCGTGGTCGTGAA
GCGATTCACAGATGTCTGCCTGTTCATCCGCGTCCAGCTCGTTGAGTTTCTCCAGAAGCGTTAATGTCTG
GCTTCTGATAAAGCGGGCCATGTTAAGGGCGGTTTTTTCCTGTTTGGTCACTGATGCCTCCGTGTAAGGG
GGATTTCTGTTCATGGGGGTAATGATACCGATGAAACGAGAGAGGATGCTCACGATACGGGTTACTGATG
ATGAACATGCCCGGTTACTGGAACGTTGTGAGGGTAAACAACTGGCGGTATTGATGCGGCGGGACCAGAG
AAAAATCACTCAGGGTCAATGCCAGCGCTTCGTTAATACAGATGTAGGTGTTCCACAGGGTAGCCAGCAG
CATCCTGCGATGCAGATCCGGAACATAATGGTGCAGGGCGCTGACTTCCGCGTTTCCAGACTTTACGAAA
CACGGAAACCGAAGACCATTCATGTTGTTGCTCAGGTCGCAGACGTTTTGCAGCAGCAGTCGCTTCACGT
TCGCTCGCGTATCGGTGATTCATTCTGCTAACCAGTAAGGCAACCCCGCCAGCCTAGCCGGGTCCTCAAC
GACAGGAGCACGATCATGCGCACCCGTGGGGCCGCCATGCCGGCGATAATGGCCTGCTTCTCGCCGAAAC
GTTTGGTGGCGGGACCAGTGACGAAGGCTTGAGCGAGGGCGTGCAAGATTCCGAATACCGCAAGCGACAG
GCCGATCATCGTCGCGCTCCAGCGAAAGCGGTCCTCGCCGAAAATGACCCAGAGCGCTGCCGGCACCTGT
CCTACGAGTTGCATGATAAAGAAGACAGTCATAAGTGCGGCGACGATAGTCATGCCCCGCGCCCACCGGA
AGGAGCTGACTGGGTTGAAGGCTCTCAAGGGCATCGGTCGAGATCCCGGTGCCTAATGAGTGAGCTAACT
TACATTAATTGCGTTGCGCTCACTGCCCGCTTTCCAGTCGGGAAACCTGTCGTGCCAGCTGCATTAATGA
ATCGGCCAACGCGCGGGGAGAGGCGGTTTGCGTATTGGGCGCCAGGGTGGTTTTTCTTTTCACCAGTGAG
ACG
